Addgene plasmid #160710: pTrichoGate-10
Purpose: For C-terminal tags with Trichoderma optimised Synthetic mCherry bordered by BsaI restriction sites
Depositing lab: Artemio Mendoza. Publication: TrichoGate: An Improved Vector System for a Large Scale of Functional Analysis of Trichoderma Genes. Nogueira-Lopez G, Padilla-Arizmendi F, Inwood S, Lyne S, Steyaert JM, Nieto-Jacobo MF, Stewart A, Mendoza-Mendoza A. Front Microbiol. 2019 Dec 10;10:2794. doi: 10.3389/fmicb.2019.02794. eCollection 2019. PubMed 31921006.
Backbone
  Vector backbone: pICH41021
  Vector type: Synthetic Biology
Growth in bacteria
  Bacterial resistance: Ampicillin, 100 μg/mL
  Growth temperature: 37°C
  Growth strain: DH5alpha
  Copy number: High Copy
Gene/Insert
  Gene/Insert name: Trichoderma optimised Synthetic mCherry
  Species: Synthetic
  GenBank ID: MN007114
  Cloning method: Ligation Independent Cloning
Terms and licenses: Academic/Nonprofit Terms; Industry Terms: Not Available to Industry
How to cite: pTrichoGate-10 was a gift from Artemio Mendoza (Addgene plasmid # 160710 ; http://n2t.net/addgene:160710 ; RRID:Addgene_160710)
