[The description below was written by a language model from this plasmid's Addgene catalogue record and pLannotate feature annotations shown in this document.]
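Description:
pTrichoGate-10 is a small (about 3.5 kb) synthetic-biology parts plasmid built on the pICH41021 backbone, a pUC-type cloning vector. It belongs to the TrichoGate vector system, which was developed for large-scale functional analysis of genes in the filamentous fungus Trichoderma. The plasmid is maintained in E. coli through a high-copy ColE1/pUC-type origin of replication and selected with ampicillin via the β-lactamase (AmpR) gene and its native promoter. The annotation also picks up pUC-derived remnants: a fragment of the pUC18/19 multiple cloning site, the lac promoter with its operator and CAP binding site, fragments of lacZα and lacI, and short rop and bom fragments. These are backbone vestiges and not functional parts of the payload.

The insert is a synthetic mCherry coding sequence of roughly 700 bp, codon-optimised for Trichoderma. mCherry is a monomeric, rapidly maturing red fluorescent protein derived from Discosoma. According to the record, the module is bordered by BsaI restriction sites. BsaI is a type IIS enzyme that cuts outside its recognition sequence, so the fragment can be released with defined overhangs and joined seamlessly to other modules in Golden Gate-style assembly. No fungal promoter or terminator is annotated around the reporter, and the adjacent lac promoter points away from it, consistent with a donor part that is not an expression cassette in its own right. Its stated purpose is to supply mCherry as a C-terminal tag, so that a Trichoderma gene of interest can be fused upstream of the fluorophore in an assembled vector. The record does not specify the destination vectors or the fungal selection markers used with it.
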