Features (pLannotate 1.2.2; 12 found; start..end, strand, type, name):
      1..708     +  CDS            mCherry: mCherry is a basic (constitutively fluorescent) red fluorescent protein published in 2004, derived from Discosoma sp.. It is reported to be a very rapidly-maturing monomer with low acid sensitivity.
    721..760     +  misc_feature   MCS (fragment): pUC18/19 multiple cloning site
    797..813     -  protein_bind   lac operator: The lac repressor binds to the lac operator to inhibit transcription in E. coli. This inhibition can be relieved by adding lactose or isopropyl-β-D-thiogalactopyranoside (IPTG). lac repressor encoded by lacI
    821..851     -  promoter       lac promoter: promoter for the E. coli lac operon
    866..887     -  protein_bind   CAP binding site: CAP binding activates transcription in the presence of cAMP. E. coli catabolite activator protein
    900..992     -  CDS            lacI (fragment): lac repressor; lacI; The lac repressor binds to the lac operator to inhibit transcription in E. coli. This inhibition can be relieved by adding lactose or isopropyl-β-D-thiogalactopyranoside (IPTG).
   1175..1763    -  rep_origin     ori: high-copy-number ColE1/pMB1/pBR322/pUC origin of replication
   1934..2794    -  CDS            AmpR: β-lactamase; bla; confers resistance to ampicillin, carbenicillin, and related antibiotics
   2795..2899    -  promoter       AmpR promoter: bla
   2994..3029    +  CDS            rop (fragment): Rop protein, which maintains plasmids at low copy number; rop
   3131..3230    +  misc_feature   bom (fragment): basis of mobility region from pBR322
   3236..3393    -  CDS            lacZα (fragment): LacZα fragment of β-galactosidase; lacZ fragment
>Addgene plasmid #160710 | pTrichoGate-10 | addgene full sequence | sequence record 325884 | Addgene NGS Result
ATGGTCAGCAAGGGCGAAGAAGACAACATGGCTATTATCAAGGAGTTTATGCGATTCAAGGTTCACATGG
AAGGCAGCGTCAACGGCCACGAGTTCGAAATCGAGGGTGAAGGCGAGGGCCGACCCTACGAGGGCACCCA
GACTGCCAAGCTCAAGGTCACCAAGGGCGGTCCCCTCCCTTTCGCTTGGGACATCCTGTCTCCACAGTTC
ATGTACGGTAGCAAGGCCTATGTTAAGCATCCAGCTGACATTCCCGATTACCTCAAGCTGTCCTTCCCTG
AAGGCTTTAAGTGGGAGCGTGTCATGAACTTTGAAGATGGCGGTGTCGTTACCGTTACTCAGGACTCTAG
CCTTCAAGATGGCGAGTTCATCTACAAGGTCAAGCTGCGCGGCACCAACTTTCCTTCAGACGGCCCAGTT
ATGCAGAAGAAGACTATGGGCTGGGAAGCCTCCTCAGAGCGCATGTATCCTGAAGATGGTGCTCTGAAGG
GCGAGATTAAGCAGCGACTTAAGTTGAAGGACGGCGGTCACTACGATGCCGAGGTCAAGACCACTTATAA
GGCTAAGAAGCCCGTCCAACTTCCTGGCGCCTACAACGTCAACATCAAGTTGGACATTACCTCCCATAAC
GAAGATTATACTATTGTTGAGCAATATGAGCGAGCCGAGGGCCGACACAGCACTGGTGGTATGGACGAAC
TCTACAAGTAAGCTTAGAGACCGGGGATCCTCTAGAGTCGACCTGCAGGCATGCAAGCTTGGCGTAATCA
TGGTCATAGCTGTTTCCTGTGTGAAATTGTTATCCGCTCACAATTCCACACAACATACGAGCCGGAAGCA
TAAAGTGTAAAGCCTGGGGTGCCTAATGAGTGAGCTAACTCACATTAATTGCGTTGCGCTCACTGCCCGC
TTTCCAGTCGGGAAACCTGTCGTGCCAGCTGCATTAATGAATCGGCCAACGCGCGGGGAGAGGCGGTTTG
CGTATTGGGCGCTCTTCCGCTTCCTCGCTCACTGACTCGCTGCGCTCGGTCGTTCGGCTGCGGCGAGCGG
TATCAGCTCACTCAAAGGCGGTAATACGGTTATCCACAGAATCAGGGGATAACGCAGGAAAGAACATGTG
AGCAAAAGGCCAGCAAAAGGCCAGGAACCGTAAAAAGGCCGCGTTGCTGGCGTTTTTCCATAGGCTCCGC
CCCCCTGACGAGCATCACAAAAATCGACGCTCAAGTCAGAGGTGGCGAAACCCGACAGGACTATAAAGAT
ACCAGGCGTTTCCCCCTGGAAGCTCCCTCGTGCGCTCTCCTGTTCCGACCCTGCCGCTTACCGGATACCT
GTCCGCCTTTCTCCCTTCGGGAAGCGTGGCGCTTTCTCATAGCTCACGCTGTAGGTATCTCAGTTCGGTG
TAGGTCGTTCGCTCCAAGCTGGGCTGTGTGCACGAACCCCCCGTTCAGCCCGACCGCTGCGCCTTATCCG
GTAACTATCGTCTTGAGTCCAACCCGGTAAGACACGACTTATCGCCACTGGCAGCAGCCACTGGTAACAG
GATTAGCAGAGCGAGGTATGTAGGCGGTGCTACAGAGTTCTTGAAGTGGTGGCCTAACTACGGCTACACT
AGAAGAACAGTATTTGGTATCTGCGCTCTGCTGAAGCCAGTTACCTTCGGAAAAAGAGTTGGTAGCTCTT
GATCCGGCAAACAAACCACCGCTGGTAGCGGTGGTTTTTTTGTTTGCAAGCAGCAGATTACGCGCAGAAA
AAAAGGATCTCAAGAAGATCCTTTGATCTTTTCTACGGGGTCTGACGCTCAGTGGAACGAAAACTCACGT
TAAGGGATTTTGGTCATGAGATTATCAAAAAGGATCTTCACCTAGATCCTTTTAAATTAAAAATGAAGTT
TTAAATCAATCTAAAGTATATATGAGTAAACTTGGTCTGACAGTTACCAATGCTTAATCAGTGAGGCACC
TATCTCAGCGATCTGTCTATTTCGTTCATCCATAGTTGCCTGACTCCCCGTCGTGTAGATAACTACGATA
CGGGAGGGCTTACCATCTGGCCCCAGTGCTGCAATGATACCGCGAGAACCACGCTCACCGGCTCCAGATT
TATCAGCAATAAACCAGCCAGCCGGAAGGGCCGAGCGCAGAAGTGGTCCTGCAACTTTATCCGCCTCCAT
CCAGTCTATTAATTGTTGCCGGGAAGCTAGAGTAAGTAGTTCGCCAGTTAATAGTTTGCGCAACGTTGTT
GCCATTGCTACAGGCATCGTGGTGTCACGCTCGTCGTTTGGTATGGCTTCATTCAGCTCCGGTTCCCAAC
GATCAAGGCGAGTTACATGATCCCCCATGTTGTGCAAAAAAGCGGTTAGCTCCTTCGGTCCTCCGATCGT
TGTCAGAAGTAAGTTGGCCGCAGTGTTATCACTCATGGTTATGGCAGCACTGCATAATTCTCTTACTGTC
ATGCCATCCGTAAGATGCTTTTCTGTGACTGGTGAGTACTCAACCAAGTCATTCTGAGAATAGTGTATGC
GGCGACCGAGTTGCTCTTGCCCGGCGTCAATACGGGATAATACCGCGCCACATAGCAGAACTTTAAAAGT
GCTCATCATTGGAAAACGTTCTTCGGGGCGAAAACTCTCAAGGATCTTACCGCTGTTGAGATCCAGTTCG
ATGTAACCCACTCGTGCACCCAACTGATCTTCAGCATCTTTTACTTTCACCAGCGTTTCTGGGTGAGCAA
AAACAGGAAGGCAAAATGCCGCAAAAAAGGGAATAAGGGCGACACGGAAATGTTGAATACTCATACTCTT
CCTTTTTCAATATTATTGAAGCATTTATCAGGGTTATTGTCTCATGAGCGGATACATATTTGAATGTATT
TAGAAAAATAAACAAATAGGGGTTCCGCGCACATTTCCCCGAAAAGTGCCACCTGACGTCTAAGAAACCA
TTATTATCATGACATTAACCTATAAAAATAGGCGTATCACGAGGCCCTTTCGACTCGCGCGTTTCGGTGA
TGACGGTGAAAACCTCTGACACATGCAGCTCCCGGAGATGGTCACAGCTTGTCTGTAAGCGGATGCCGGG
AGCAGACAAGCCCGTCAGGGCGCGTCAGCGGGTGTTGGCGGGTGTCGGGGCTGGCTTAACTATGCGGCAT
CAGAGCAGATTGTACTGAGAGTGCACCATATGCGGTGTGAAATACCGCACAGATGCGTAAGGAGAAAATA
CCGCATCAGGCGCCATTCGCCATTCAGGCTGCGCAACTGTTGGGAAGGGCGATCGGTGCGGGCCTCTTCG
CTATTACGCCAGCTGGCGAAAGGGGGATGTGCTGCAAGGCGATTAAGTTGGGTAACGCCAGGGTTTTCCC
AGTCACGACGTTGTAAAACGACGGCCAGTGAATTCGAGCTCGGTACCCGGTCTCAGCCGGATCTGCTGGT
TCTGCTGCTGGTTCTGGTGAATTC
